>Addgene plasmid #77197 | CDKL5 gRNA (BRDN0001144890) | addgene full sequence | sequence record 187300 | Addgene Assembled Sequence
CCCGGGTGCAAAGATGGATAAAGTTTTAAACAGAGAGGAATCTTTGCAGCTAATGGACCTTCTAGGTCTT
GAAAGGAGTGGGAATTGGCTCCGGTGCCCGTCAGTGGGCAGAGCGCACATCGCCCACAGTCCCCGAGAAG
TTGGGGGGAGGGGTCGGCAATTGATCCGGTGCCTAGAGAAGGTGGCGCGGGGTAAACTGGGAAAGTGATG
TCGTGTACTGGCTCCGCCTTTTTCCCGAGGGTGGGGGAGAACCGTATATAAGTGCAGTAGTCGCCGTGAA
CGTTCTTTTTCGCAACGGGTTTGCCGCCAGAACACAGGTAAGTGCCGTGTGTGGTTCCCGCGGGCCTGGC
CTCTTTACGGGTTATGGCCCTTGCGTGCCTTGAATTACTTCCACCTGGCTGCAGTACGTGATTCTTGATC
CCGAGCTTCGGGTTGGAAGTGGGTGGGAGAGTTCGAGGCCTTGCGCTTAAGGAGCCCCTTCGCCTCGTGC
TTGAGTTGAGGCCTGGCCTGGGCGCTGGGGCCGCCGCGTGCGAATCTGGTGGCACCTTCGCGCCTGTCTC
GCTGCTTTCGATAAGTCTCTAGCCATTTAAAATTTTTGATGACCTGCTGCGACGCTTTTTTTCTGGCAAG
ATAGTCTTGTAAATGCGGGCCAAGATCTGCACACTGGTATTTCGGTTTTTGGGGCCGCGGGCGGCGACGG
GGCCCGTGCGTCCCAGCGCACATGTTCGGCGAGGCGGGGCCTGCGAGCGCGGCCACCGAGAATCGGACGG
GGGTAGTCTCAAGCTGGCCGGCCTGCTCTGGTGCCTGGCCTCGCGCCGCCGTGTATCGCCCCGCCCTGGG
CGGCAAGGCTGGCCCGGTCGGCACCAGTTGCGTGAGCGGAAAGATGGCCGCTTCCCGGCCCTGCTGCAGG
GAGCTCAAAATGGAGGACGCGGCGCTCGGGAGAGCGGGCGGGTGAGTCACCCACACAAAGGAAAAGGGCC
TTTCCGTCCTCAGCCGTCGCTTCATGTGACTCCACGGAGTACCGGGCGCCGTCCAGGCACCTCGATTAGT
TCTCGAGCTTTTGGAGTACGTCGTCTTTAGGTTGGGGGGAGGGGTTTTATGCGATGGAGTTTCCCCACAC
TGAGTGGGTGGAGACTGAAGTTAGGCCAGCTTGGCACTTGATGTAATTCTCCTTGGAATTTGCCCTTTTT
GAGTTTGGATCTTGGTTCATTCTCAAGCCTCAGACAGTGGTTCAAAGTTTTTTTCTTCCATTTCAGGTGT
CGTGACGTACGGCCACCATGACCGAGTACAAGCCCACGGTGCGCCTCGCCACCCGCGACGACGTCCCCAG
GGCCGTACGCACCCTCGCCGCCGCGTTCGCCGACTACCCCGCCACGCGCCACACCGTCGATCCGGACCGC
CACATCGAGCGGGTCACCGAGCTGCAAGAACTCTTCCTCACGCGCGTCGGGCTCGACATCGGCAAGGTGT
GGGTCGCGGACGACGGCGCCGCCGTGGCGGTCTGGACCACGCCGGAGAGCGTCGAAGCGGGGGCGGTGTT
CGCCGAGATCGGCCCGCGCATGGCCGAGTTGAGCGGTTCCCGGCTGGCCGCGCAGCAACAGATGGAAGGC
CTCCTGGCGCCGCACCGGCCCAAGGAGCCCGCGTGGTTCCTGGCCACCGTCGGAGTCTCGCCCGACCACC
AGGGCAAGGGTCTGGGCAGCGCCGTCGTGCTCCCCGGAGTGGAGGCGGCCGAGCGCGCCGGGGTGCCCGC
CTTCCTGGAGACCTCCGCGCCCCGCAACCTCCCCTTCTACGAGCGGCTCGGCTTCACCGTCACCGCCGAC
GTCGAGGTGCCCGAAGGACCGCGCACCTGGTGCATGACCCGCAAGCCCGGTGCCTGAACGCGTTAAGTCG
ACAATCAACCTCTGGATTACAAAATTTGTGAAAGATTGACTGGTATTCTTAACTATGTTGCTCCTTTTAC
GCTATGTGGATACGCTGCTTTAATGCCTTTGTATCATGCTATTGCTTCCCGTATGGCTTTCATTTTCTCC
TCCTTGTATAAATCCTGGTTGCTGTCTCTTTATGAGGAGTTGTGGCCCGTTGTCAGGCAACGTGGCGTGG
TGTGCACTGTGTTTGCTGACGCAACCCCCACTGGTTGGGGCATTGCCACCACCTGTCAGCTCCTTTCCGG
GACTTTCGCTTTCCCCCTCCCTATTGCCACGGCGGAACTCATCGCCGCCTGCCTTGCCCGCTGCTGGACA
GGGGCTCGGCTGTTGGGCACTGACAATTCCGTGGTGTTGTCGGGGAAATCATCGTCCTTTCCTTGGCTGC
TCGCCTGTGTTGCCACCTGGATTCTGCGCGGGACGTCCTTCTGCTACGTCCCTTCGGCCCTCAATCCAGC
GGACCTTCCTTCCCGCGGCCTGCTGCCGGCTCTGCGGCCTCTTCCGCGTCTTCGCCTTCGCCCTCAGACG
AGTCGGATCTCCCTTTGGGCCGCCTCCCCGCGTCGACTTTAAGACCAATGACTTACAAGGCAGCTGTAGA
TCTTAGCCACTTTTTAAAAGAAAAGGGGGGACTGGAAGGGCTAATTCACTCCCAACGAAGACAAGATCTG
CTTTTTGCTTGTACTGGGTCTCTCTGGTTAGACCAGATCTGAGCCTGGGAGCTCTCTGGCTAACTAGGGA
ACCCACTGCTTAAGCCTCAATAAAGCTTGCCTTGAGTGCTTCAAGTAGTGTGTGCCCGTCTGTTGTGTGA
CTCTGGTAACTAGAGATCCCTCAGACCCTTTTAGTCAGTGTGGAAAATCTCTAGCAGTACGTATAGTAGT
TCATGTCATCTTATTATTCAGTATTTATAACTTGCAAAGAAATGAATATCAGAGAGTGAGAGGAACTTGT
TTATTGCAGCTTATAATGGTTACAAATAAAGCAATAGCATCACAAATTTCACAAATAAAGCATTTTTTTC
ACTGCATTCTAGTTGTGGTTTGTCCAAACTCATCAATGTATCTTATCATGTCTGGCTCTAGCTATCCCGC
CCCTAACTCCGCCCATCCCGCCCCTAACTCCGCCCAGTTCCGCCCATTCTCCGCCCCATGGCTGACTAAT
TTTTTTTATTTATGCAGAGGCCGAGGCCGCCTCGGCCTCTGAGCTATTCCAGAAGTAGTGAGGAGGCTTT
TTTGGAGGCCTAGGGACGTACCCAATTCGCCCTATAGTGAGTCGTATTACGCGCGCTCACTGGCCGTCGT
TTTACAACGTCGTGACTGGGAAAACCCTGGCGTTACCCAACTTAATCGCCTTGCAGCACATCCCCCTTTC
GCCAGCTGGCGTAATAGCGAAGAGGCCCGCACCGATCGCCCTTCCCAACAGTTGCGCAGCCTGAATGGCG
AATGGG
[124 nt withheld, positions 3367-3490]
C
[91 nt withheld, positions 3492-3582]
A
[49 nt withheld, positions 3584-3632]
CCTTTGACGTTGGAGTCCACGTTCTTT
[37 nt withheld, positions 3660-3696]
ACCCTATCTCGGTCTATTCTTTTGATTTATAAGGGATTTTGCCGATTTCGGCCTATTGGTTAAAAAATGA
GCTGATTTAACAAAAATTTAACGCGAATTTTAACAAAATATTAACGCTTACAATTTAGGTGGCACTTTTC
GGGGAAATGTGCGCGGAACCCCTATTTGTTTATTTTTCTAAATACATTCAAATATGTATCCGCTCATGAG
ACAATAACCCTGATAAATGCTTCAATAATATTGAAAAAGGAAGAGTATGAGTATTCAACATTTCCGTGTC
GCCCTTATTCCCTTTTTTGCGGCATTTTGCCTTCCTGTTTTTGCTCACCCAGAAACGCTGGTGAAAGTAA
AAGATGCTGAAGATCAGTTGGGTGCACGAGTGGGTTACATCGAACTGGATCTCAACAGCGGTAAGATCCT
TGAGAGTTTTCGCCCCGAAGAACGTTTTCCAATGATGAGCACTTTTAAAGTTCTGCTATGTGGCGCGGTA
TTATCCCGTATTGACGCCGGGCAAGAGCAACTCGGTCGCCGCATACACTATTCTCAGAATGACTTGGTTG
AGTACTCACCAGTCACAGAAAAGCATCTTACGGATGGCATGACAGTAAGAGAATTATGCAGTGCTGCCAT
AACCATGAGTGATAACACTGCGGCCAACTTACTTCTGACAACGATCGGAGGACCGAAGGAGCTAACCGCT
TTTTTGCACAACATGGGGGATCATGTAACTCGCCTTGATCGTTGGGAACCGGAGCTGAATGAAGCCATAC
CAAACGACGAGCGTGACACCACGATGCCTGTAGCAATGGCAACAACGTTGCGCAAACTATTAACTGGCGA
ACTACTTACTCTAGCTTCCCGGCAACAATTAATAGACTGGATGGAGGCGGATAAAGTTGCAGGACCACTT
CTGCGCTCGGCCCTTCCGGCTGGCTGGTTTATTGCTGATAAATCTGGAGCCGGTGAGCGTGGGTCTCGCG
GTATCATTGCAGCACTGGGGCCAGATGGTAAGCCCTCCCGTATCGTAGTTATCTACACGACGGGGAGTCA
GGCAACTATGGATGAACGAAATAGACAGATCGCTGAGATAGGTGCCTCACTGATTAAGCATTGGTAACTG
TCAGACCAAGTTTACTCATATATACTTTAGATTGATTTAAAACTTCATTTTTAATTTAAAAGGATCTAGG
TGAAGATCCTTTTTGATAATCTCATGACCAAAATCCCTTAACGTGAGTTTTCGTTCCACTGAGCGTCAGA
CCCCGTAGAAAAGATCAAAGGATCTTCTTGAGATCCTTTTTTTCTGCGCGTAATCTGCTGCTTGCAAACA
AAAAAACCACCGCTACCAGCGGTGGTTTGTTTGCCGGATCAAGAGCTACCAACTCTTTTTCCGAAGGTAA
CTGGCTTCAGCAGAGCGCAGATACCAAATACTGTTCTTCTAGTGTAGCCGTAGTTAGGCCACCACTTCAA
GAACTCTGTAGCACCGCCTACATACCTCGCTCTGCTAATCCTGTTACCAGTGGCTGCTGCCAGTGGCGAT
AAGTCGTGTCTTACCGGGTTGGACTCAAGACGATAGTTACCGGATAAGGCGCAGCGGTCGGGCTGAACGG
GGGGTTCGTGCACACAGCCCAGCTTGGAGCGAACGACCTACACCGAACTGAGATACCTACAGCGTGAGCT
ATGAGAAAGCGCCACGCTTCCCGAAGGGAGAAAGGCGGACAGGTATCCGGTAAGCGGCAGGGTCGGAACA
GGAGAGCGCACGAGGGAGCTTCCAGGGGGAAACGCCTGGTATCTTTATAGTCCTGTCGGGTTTCGCCACC
TCTGACTTGAGCGTCGATTTTTGTGATGCTCGTCAGGGGGGCGGAGCCTATGGAAAAACGCCAGCAACGC
GGCCTTTTTACGGTTCCTGGCCTTTTGCTGGCCTTTTGCTCACATGTTCTTTCCTGCGTTATCCCCTGAT
TCTGTGGATAACCGTATTACCGCCTTTGAGTGAGCTGATACCGCTCGCCGCAGCCGAACGACCGAGCGCA
GCGAGTCAGTGAGCGAGGAAGCGGAAGAGCGCCCAATACGCAAACCGCCTCTCCCCGCGCGTTGGCCGAT
TCATTAATGCAGCTGGCACGACAGGTTTCCCGACTGGAAAGCGGGCAGTGAGCGCAACGCAATTAATGTG
AGTTAGCTCACTCATTAGGCACCCCAGGCTTTACACTTTATGCTTCCGGCTCGTATGTTGTGTGGAATTG
TGAGCGGATAACAATTTCACACAGGAAACAGCTATGACCATGATTACGCCAAGCGCGCAATTAACCCTCA
CTAAAGGGAACAAAAGCTGGAGCTGCAAGCTTAATGTAGTCTTATGCAATACTCTTGTAGTCTTGCAACA
TGGTAACGATGAGTTAGCAACATGCCTTACAAGGAGAGAAAAAGCACCGTGCATGCCGATTGGTGGAAGT
AAGGTGGTACGATCGTGCCTTATTAGGAAGGCAACAGACGGGTCTGACATGGATTGGACGAACCACTGAA
TTGCCGCATTGCAGAGATATTGTATTTAAGTGCCTAGCTCGATACATAAACGGGTCTCTCTGGTTAGACC
AGATCTGAGCCTGGGAGCTCTCTGGCTAACTAGGGAACCCACTGCTTAAGCCTCAATAAAGCTTGCCTTG
AGTGCTTCAAGTAGTGTGTGCCCGTCTGTTGTGTGACTCTGGTAACTAGAGATCCCTCAGACCCTTTTAG
TCAGTGTGGAAAATCTCTAGCAGTGGCGCCCGAACAGGGACTTGAAAGCGAAAGGGAAACCAGAGGAGCT
CTCTCGACGCAGGACTCGGCTTGCTGAAGCGCGCACGGCAAGAGGCGAGGGGCGGCGACTGGTGAGTACG
CCAAAAATTTTGACTAGCGGAGGCTAGAAGGAGAGAGATGGGTGCGAGAGCGTCAGTATTAAGCGGGGGA
GAATTAGATCGCGATGGGAAAAAATTCGGTTAAGGCCAGGGGGAAAGAAAAAATATAAATTAAAACATAT
AGTATGGGCAAGCAGGGAGCTAGAACGATTCGCAGTTAATCCTGGCCTGTTAGAAACATCAGAAGGCTGT
AGACAAATACTGGGACAGCTACAACCATCCCTTCAGACAGGATCAGAAGAACTTAGATCATTATATAATA
CAGTAGCAACCCTCTATTGTGTGCATCAAAGGATAGAGATAAAAGACACCAAGGAAGCTTTAGACAAGAT
AGAGGAAGAGCAAAACAAAAGTAAGACCACCGCACAGCAAGCGGCCGCTGATCTTCAGACCTGGAGGAGG
AGATATGAGGGACAATTGGAGAAGTGAATTATATAAATATAAAGTAGTAAAAATTGAACCATTAGGAGTA
GCACCCACCAAGGCAAAGAGAAGAGTGGTGCAGAGAGAAAAAAGAGCAGTGGGAATAGGAGCTTTGTTCC
TTGGGTTCTTGGGAGCAGCAGGAAGCACTATGGGCGCAGCGTCAATGACGCTGACGGTACAGGCCAGACA
ATTATTGTCTGGTATAGTGCAGCAGCAGAACAATTTGCTGAGGGCTATTGAGGCGCAACAGCATCTGTTG
CAACTCACAGTCTGGGGCATCAAGCAGCTCCAGGCAAGAATCCTGGCTGTGGAAAGATACCTAAAGGATC
AACAGCTCCTGGGGATTTGGGGTTGCTCTGGAAAACTCATTTGCACCACTGCTGTGCCTTGGAATGCTAG
TTGGAGTAATAAATCTCTGGAACAGATTTGGAATCACACGACCTGGATGGAGTGGGACAGAGAAATTAAC
AATTACACAAGCTTAATACACTCCTTAATTGAAGAATCGCAAAACCAGCAAGAAAAGAATGAACAAGAAT
TATTGGAATTAGATAAATGGGCAAGTTTGTGGAATTGGTTTAACATAACAAATTGGCTGTGGTATATAAA
ATTATTCATAATGATAGTAGGAGGCTTGGTAGGTTTAAGAATAGTTTTTGCTGTACTTTCTATAGTGAAT
AGAGTTAGGCAGGGATATTCACCATTATCGTTTCAGACCCACCTCCCAACCCCGAGGGGACCCAGAGAGG
GCCTATTTCCCATGATTCCTTCATATTTGCATATACGATACAAGGCTGTTAGAGAGATAATTAGAATTAA
TTTGACTGTAAACACAAAGATATTAGTACAAAATACGTGACGTAGAAAGTAATAATTTCTTGGGTAGTTT
GCAGTTTTAAAATTATGTTTTAAAATGGACTATCATATGCTTACCGTAACTTGAAAGTATTTCGATTTCT
TGGCTTTATATATCTTGTGGAAAGGACGAAACACCGAAAGTCCGTGGACATGTGGTGTTTTAGAGCTAGA
AATAGCAAGTTAAAATAAGGCTAGTCCGTTATCAACTTGAAAAAGTGGCACCGAGTCGGTGCTTTTTTAA
GCTTGGCGTAACTAGATCTTGAGACAAATGGCAGTATTCATCCACAATTTTAAAAGAAAAGGGGGGATTG
GGGGGTACAGTGCAGGGGAAAGAATAGTAGACATAATAGCAACAGACATACAAACTAAAGAATTACAAAA
ACAAATTACAAAAATTCAAAATTTTCGGGTTTATTACAGGGACAGCAGAGATCCACTTTGGCGCCGGCTC
GAGGGGG
Features (pLannotate 1.2.2; 29 found; start..end, strand, type, name):
     14..80      +  CDS            small t antigen (fragment): SV40 (simian virus 40) small t antigen
    106..317     +  promoter       EF-1α core promoter: core promoter for human elongation factor EF-1α
    318..1256    +  intron         EF-1α intron A: intron upstream of the start codon of human EF-1α
   1278..1877    +  CDS            PuroR (fragment): puromycin N-acetyltransferase; pac from Streptomyces; confers resistance to puromycin
   1893..2481    +  misc_feature   WPRE: woodchuck hepatitis virus posttranscriptional regulatory element
   2532..2551    +  misc_feature   cPPT/CTS (fragment): central polypurine tract and central termination sequence of HIV-1
   2553..2786    +  LTR            3' LTR (ΔU3): self-inactivating 3' long terminal repeat (LTR) from HIV-1
   2864..2985    +  polyA_signal   SV40 poly(A) signal: SV40 polyadenylation signal
   3025..3160    +  rep_origin     SV40 ori: SV40 origin of replication
   3181..3199    -  promoter       T7 promoter: promoter for bacteriophage T7 RNA polymerase
   3207..3362    +  CDS            lacZα (fragment): LacZα fragment of β-galactosidase; lacZ fragment
   3367..3795    +  rep_origin     f1 ori (sequence partly withheld): f1 bacteriophage origin of replication; arrow indicates direction of (+) strand synthesis
   3848..3952    +  promoter       AmpR promoter: bla
   3953..4813    +  CDS            AmpR: β-lactamase; bla; confers resistance to ampicillin, carbenicillin, and related antibiotics
   4984..5572    +  rep_origin     ori: high-copy-number ColE1/pMB1/pBR322/pUC origin of replication
   5755..5847    +  CDS            lacI (fragment): lac repressor; lacI; The lac repressor binds to the lac operator to inhibit transcription in E. coli. This inhibition can be relieved by adding lactose or isopropyl-β-D-thiogalactopyranoside (IPTG).
   5860..5881    +  protein_bind   CAP binding site: CAP binding activates transcription in the presence of cAMP. E. coli catabolite activator protein
   5896..5926    +  promoter       lac promoter: promoter for the E. coli lac operon
   5934..5950    +  protein_bind   lac operator: The lac repressor binds to the lac operator to inhibit transcription in E. coli. This inhibition can be relieved by adding lactose or isopropyl-β-D-thiogalactopyranoside (IPTG). lac repressor encoded by lacI
   5995..6013    +  promoter       T3 promoter: promoter for bacteriophage T3 RNA polymerase
   6041..6267    +  promoter       RSV promoter: Rous sarcoma virus enhancer/promoter
   6268..6448    +  LTR            5' LTR (truncated): truncated 5' long terminal repeat (LTR) from HIV-1
   6495..6620    +  misc_feature   HIV-1 Ψ: packaging signal of human immunodeficiency virus type 1
   6604..6967    +  CDS            HIV-1 gag (fragment): gag protein from human immunodeficiency virus 1; gag
   7113..7346    +  misc_feature   RRE: The Rev response element (RRE) of HIV-1 allows for Rev-dependent mRNA export from the nucleus to the cytoplasm.
   7723..7749    +  CDS            Rev (fragment): human immunodeficiency virus 1 (HIV-1) Rev protein; rev; enhances nuclear export of unspliced and incompletely spliced viral mRNAs
   7753..7993    +  promoter       U6 promoter: RNA polymerase III promoter for human U6 snRNA
   8023..8098    +  misc_RNA       gRNA scaffold: guide RNA scaffold for the Streptococcus pyogenes CRISPR/Cas9 system
   8154..8271    +  misc_feature   cPPT/CTS: central polypurine tract and central termination sequence of HIV-1
