[The description below was written by a language model from this plasmid's Addgene catalogue record and pLannotate feature annotations shown in this document.]
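Description:
CDKL5 gRNA (BRDN0001144890) is a third-generation lentiviral guide RNA plasmid built on the lentiGuide-Puro backbone, designed to direct Streptococcus pyogenes Cas9 to the human CDKL5 gene, which encodes a kinase also known as STK9. In bacteria it is maintained at high copy from a ColE1/pUC-type origin with ampicillin selection through β-lactamase. An f1 origin, an SV40 origin and lac/T7/T3 promoter remnants are also present as backbone carryover. The annotated full sequence is about 8.3 kb.

The viral transfer cassette begins with an RSV promoter fused to a truncated HIV-1 5' LTR, which makes genomic RNA production Tat-independent. This is followed by the Ψ packaging signal with a partial gag fragment, the Rev response element for nuclear export of the unspliced genome, and a cPPT/CTS element that aids nuclear import. It ends in a self-inactivating ΔU3 3' LTR, so the integrated provirus lacks LTR promoter activity.

Between the LTRs sit two expression units. A human U6 RNA polymerase III promoter drives the 20-nt CDKL5-targeting spacer joined to the SpCas9 gRNA scaffold. The EF-1α core promoter with its intron A drives puromycin N-acetyltransferase for selection of transduced mammalian cells, with a WPRE downstream to boost transcript levels.

The plasmid does not encode Cas9, so it must be paired with a separate Cas9 vector such as lentiCas9-Blast or used in cells that already express Cas9. The guide was designed against two CDKL5 reference transcripts and belongs to a human kinome gRNA collection. Its typical use is knockout of CDKL5 in human cells.
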