Addgene plasmid #77197: CDKL5 gRNA (BRDN0001144890)
Purpose: 3rd generation lentiviral gRNA plasmid targeting human CDKL5
Depositing lab: John Doench & David Root. Depositing organization: Broad Institute. Publication: Optimized sgRNA design to maximize activity and minimize off-target effects of CRISPR-Cas9. Doench JG, Fusi N, Sullender M, Hegde M, Vaimberg EW, Donovan KF, Smith I, Tothova Z, Wilen C, Orchard R, Virgin HW, Listgarten J, Root DE. Nat Biotechnol. 2016 Jan 18. doi: 10.1038/nbt.3437. PubMed 26780180.
Backbone
  Vector backbone: lentiGuide-Puro
  Backbone manufacturer: Zhang Lab (Addgene plasmid # 52963)
  Vector type: Mammalian Expression, Lentiviral, CRISPR
  Selectable markers: Puromycin
Growth in bacteria
  Bacterial resistance: Ampicillin, 100 μg/mL
  Growth temperature: 37°C
  Growth strain: DH5alpha
  Copy number: High Copy
Gene/Insert
  Gene/Insert name: CDKL5 (alt names: CDKL5; NM_001037343.1)
  gRNA/shRNA sequence: AAAGTCCGTGGACATGTGGT
  Species: H. sapiens (human)
  Entrez Gene: CDKL5 (a.k.a. CFAP247, DEE2, EIEE2, ISSX, STK9)
  Promoter: hU6
  Cloning method: Unknown
  Sequencing primers: 5′ U6-F; 3′ pS2-R
Terms and licenses: Academic/Nonprofit Terms; Industry Terms: Not Available to Industry
Depositor comments: The gRNA was designed to target the following Genbank reference sequence(s): NM_001037343.1,NM_003159.2. Note that this plasmid does NOT contain Cas9. It should be used in conjunction with lentiCas9-Blast (Addgene #52962) or otherwise with cell lines already expressing Cas9. Browse the full kinome gRNA library at http://www.addgene.org/pooled-library/broadgpp-human-kinome/ or visit http://www.broadinstitute.org/rnai/public/ for detailed protocols and information.
How to cite: CDKL5 gRNA (BRDN0001144890) was a gift from John Doench & David Root (Addgene plasmid # 77197 ; http://n2t.net/addgene:77197 ; RRID:Addgene_77197)
