>Addgene plasmid #77197 | CDKL5 gRNA (BRDN0001144890) | depositor partial sequence | sequence record 144657 | Target Sequence
AAAGTCCGTGGACATGTGGT
