>Addgene plasmid #77197 | CDKL5 gRNA (BRDN0001144890) | addgene partial sequence | sequence record 187299 | hU6-F
TAGAAAGTAATAATTTCTTGGGTAGTTTGCAGTTTTAAAATTATGTTTTAAAATGGACTATCATATGCTT
ACCGTAACTTGAAAGTATTTCGATTTCTTGGCTTTATATATCTTGTGGAAAGGACGAAACACCGAAAGTC
CGTGGACATGTGGTGTTTTAGAGCTAGAAATAGCAAGTTAAAATAAGGCTAGTCCGTTATCAACTTGAAA
AAGTGGCACCGAGTCGGTGCTTTTTTAAGCTTGGCGTAACTAGATCTTGAGACAAATGGCAGTATTCATC
CACAATTTTAAAAGAAAAGGGGGGATTGGGGGGTACAGTGCAGGGGAAAGAATAGTAGACATAATAGCAA
CAGACATACAAACTAAAGAATTACAAAAACAAATTACAAAAATTCAAAATTTTCGGGTTTATTACAGGGA
CAGCAGAGATCCACTTTGGCGCCGGCTCGAGGGGGCCCGGGTGCAAAGATGGATAAAGTTTTAAACAGAG
AGGAATCTTTGCAGCTAATGGACCTTCTAGGTCTTGAAAGGAGTGGGAATTGGCTCCGGTGCCCGTCAGT
GGGCAGAGCG
